Addgene plasmid #122608: pBT277
Purpose: express evoCDA1-BE4max in mammalian cells
Depositing lab: David Liu. Publication: Continuous evolution of base editors with expanded target compatibility and improved activity. Thuronyi BW, Koblan LW, Levy JM, Yeh WH, Zheng C, Newby GA, Wilson C, Bhaumik M, Shubina-Oleinik O, Holt JR, Liu DR. Nat Biotechnol. 2019 Jul 22. pii: 10.1038/s41587-019-0193-0. doi: 10.1038/s41587-019-0193-0. PubMed 31332326.
Backbone
  Vector backbone: pBT195
  Vector type: Mammalian Expression
Growth in bacteria
  Bacterial resistance: Ampicillin, 100 μg/mL
  Growth temperature: 37°C
  Growth strain: DH5alpha
  Copy number: High Copy
Gene/Insert
  Gene/Insert name: evoCDA1-BE4max
  Mutation: F23S A123V I195F
  Cloning method: Restriction Enzyme; 5′ cloning site Unknown (unknown if destroyed); 3′ cloning site Unknown (unknown if destroyed)
Terms and licenses: Academic/Nonprofit Terms; Industry Terms: Not Available to Industry
Depositor comments: Please see https://benchling.com/s/seq-ks101DXbKJKwRUhkSwYB for additional information.
How to cite: pBT277 was a gift from David Liu (Addgene plasmid # 122608 ; http://n2t.net/addgene:122608 ; RRID:Addgene_122608)
