[The description below was written by a language model from this plasmid's Addgene catalogue record and pLannotate feature annotations shown in this document.]
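Description:
pBT277 is an 8.9 kb mammalian expression plasmid, built on the pBT195 backbone, that encodes the cytosine base editor evoCDA1-BE4max. It is maintained in E. coli as a high-copy plasmid through a ColE1/pUC-type origin and is selected with ampicillin via the β-lactamase gene and its native promoter. The remaining bacterial annotations (lac promoter and operator, CAP site, and short lacI, bom, MCS and SV40 promoter fragments) are remnants of the cloning backbone rather than functional parts of the payload. No mammalian selection marker is annotated.

The expression cassette is driven by the human CMV immediate-early enhancer and promoter, with a T7 promoter just downstream that could permit in vitro transcription, and it ends at a bovine growth hormone polyadenylation signal. Within the open reading frame, the automated annotation detects a Streptococcus pyogenes Cas9 segment and one copy of the uracil glycosylase inhibitor (UGI) from phage PBS2. The roughly 800 nt between the T7 promoter and Cas9 is unannotated and is presumably where the CDA1 deaminase sits; the gap between Cas9 and the annotated UGI is also unlabelled. The record lists the mutations F23S, A123V and I195F, which presumably define the evolved (evo) deaminase variant, although it does not say which domain carries them.

In this type of editor, an RNA-guided Cas9 domain brings the deaminase to a target site, where it converts cytosine to uracil. UGI blocks uracil excision, so the edit resolves as a C•G to T•A change. No guide RNA cassette is annotated, so a guide would have to be supplied separately. The construct is intended for expressing this editor, which comes from work on continuous evolution of base editors for broader target compatibility and higher activity, in mammalian cells.
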