Features (pLannotate 1.2.2; 16 found; start..end, strand, type, name):
    365..568     +  promoter       CMV promoter: human cytomegalovirus (CMV) immediate early promoter
    610..628     +  promoter       T7 promoter: promoter for bacteriophage T7 RNA polymerase
   1419..5515    +  CDS            Cas9 (fragment): Cas9 (Csn1) endonuclease from the Streptococcus pyogenes Type II CRISPR/Cas system generates RNA-guided double strand breaks in DNA
   5829..6077    +  CDS            UGI: UNGI_BPPB2 - Experimental evidence at protein level: Swiss-Prot protein existence level 1. This protein binds specifically and reversibly to the host uracil-DNA glycosylase, preventing removal of uracil residues from PBS2 DNA by the host uracil-excision repair system. From Bacillus phage PBS2 (Bacteriophage PBS2).
   6195..6306    +  polyA_signal   bGH poly(A) signal: bovine growth hormone polyadenylation signal
   6423..6443    +  promoter       SV40 promoter (fragment): SV40 enhancer and early promoter
   6449..6465    +  misc_feature   MCS (fragment): pBluescript multiple cloning site
   6514..6530    -  protein_bind   lac operator: The lac repressor binds to the lac operator to inhibit transcription in E. coli. This inhibition can be relieved by adding lactose or isopropyl-β-D-thiogalactopyranoside (IPTG). lac repressor encoded by lacI
   6538..6568    -  promoter       lac promoter: promoter for the E. coli lac operon
   6583..6604    -  protein_bind   CAP binding site: CAP binding activates transcription in the presence of cAMP. E. coli catabolite activator protein
   6617..6709    -  CDS            lacI (fragment): lac repressor; lacI; The lac repressor binds to the lac operator to inhibit transcription in E. coli. This inhibition can be relieved by adding lactose or isopropyl-β-D-thiogalactopyranoside (IPTG).
   6892..7480    -  rep_origin     ori: high-copy-number ColE1/pMB1/pBR322/pUC origin of replication
   7651..8511    -  CDS            AmpR: β-lactamase; bla; confers resistance to ampicillin, carbenicillin, and related antibiotics
   8512..8616    -  promoter       AmpR promoter: bla
   8687..8731    -  misc_feature   bom (fragment): basis of mobility region from pBR322
   8886..364     +  enhancer       CMV enhancer (across the origin): human cytomegalovirus immediate early enhancer
>Addgene plasmid #122608 | pBT277 | addgene full sequence | sequence record 238894 | Addgene NGS Result
TAGTTATTAATAGTAATCAATTACGGGGTCATTAGTTCATAGCCCATATATGGAGTTCCGCGTTACATAA
CTTACGGTAAATGGCCCGCCTGGCTGACCGCCCAACGACCCCCGCCCATTGACGTCAATAATGACGTATG
TTCCCATAGTAACGCCAATAGGGACTTTCCATTGACGTCAATGGGTGGAGTATTTACGGTAAACTGCCCA
CTTGGCAGTACATCAAGTGTATCATATGCCAAGTACGCCCCCTATTGACGTCAATGACGGTAAATGGCCC
GCCTGGCATTATGCCCAGTACATGACCTTATGGGACTTTCCTACTTGGCAGTACATCTACGTATTAGTCA
TCGCTATTACCATGGTGATGCGGTTTTGGCAGTACATCAATGGGCGTGGATAGCGGTTTGACTCACGGGG
ATTTCCAAGTCTCCACCCCATTGACGTCAATGGGAGTTTGTTTTGGCACCAAAATCAACGGGACTTTCCA
AAATGTCGTAACAACTCCGCCCCATTGACGCAAATGGGCGGTAGGCGTGTACGGTGGGAGGTCTATATAA
GCAGAGCTGGTTTAGTGAACCGTCAGATCCGCTAGAGATCCGCGGCCGCTAATACGACTCACTATAGGGA
GAGCCGCCACCATGAAACGGACAGCCGACGGAAGCGAGTTCGAGTCACCAAAGAAGAAGCGGAAAGTCAG
TACCGACGCCGAGTACGTGCGGATCCACGAGAAGCTGGATATCTATACATTCAAGAAGCAGTTTAGCAAC
AATAAGAAGTCCGTGTCTCACAGATGCTACGTGCTGTTCGAGCTGAAGCGGAGAGGAGAGAGGCGCGCCT
GTTTTTGGGGCTATGCCGTGAACAAGCCACAGTCTGGAACCGAGAGGGGAATCCACGCAGAGATCTTCAG
CATCAGGAAGGTGGAGGAGTACCTGCGCGACAACCCCGGCCAGTTTACAATCAATTGGTATAGCTCCTGG
AGCCCTTGCGCCGATTGTGCCGAGAAGATCCTGGAGTGGTACAACCAGGAGCTGAGGGGCAATGGCCACA
CCCTGAAGATCTGGGTGTGCAAGCTGTACTATGAGAAGAACGCCAGGAATCAGATCGGCCTGTGGAACCT
GCGCGACAATGGCGTGGGCCTGAACGTGATGGTGTCCGAGCACTATCAGTGCTGTCGCAAGATCTTTATC
CAGTCTAGCCACAATCAGCTGAACGAGAATCGGTGGCTGGAGAAGACACTGAAGAGAGCCGAGAAGCGGA
GAAGCGAGCTGTCCATCATGTTTCAGGTGAAGATCCTGCACACCACAAAGTCTCCCGCCGTGTCTGGCGG
ATCTAGCGGAGGATCCTCTGGCAGCGAGACACCAGGAACAAGCGAGTCAGCAACACCAGAGAGCAGTGGC
GGCAGCAGCGGCGGCAGCGACAAGAAGTACAGCATCGGCCTGGCCATCGGCACCAACTCTGTGGGCTGGG
CCGTGATCACCGACGAGTACAAGGTGCCCAGCAAGAAATTCAAGGTGCTGGGCAACACCGACCGGCACAG
CATCAAGAAGAACCTGATCGGAGCCCTGCTGTTCGACAGCGGCGAAACAGCCGAGGCCACCCGGCTGAAG
AGAACCGCCAGAAGAAGATACACCAGACGGAAGAACCGGATCTGCTATCTGCAAGAGATCTTCAGCAACG
AGATGGCCAAGGTGGACGACAGCTTCTTCCACAGACTGGAAGAGTCCTTCCTGGTGGAAGAGGATAAGAA
GCACGAGCGGCACCCCATCTTCGGCAACATCGTGGACGAGGTGGCCTACCACGAGAAGTACCCCACCATC
TACCACCTGAGAAAGAAACTGGTGGACAGCACCGACAAGGCCGACCTGCGGCTGATCTATCTGGCCCTGG
CCCACATGATCAAGTTCCGGGGCCACTTCCTGATCGAGGGCGACCTGAACCCCGACAACAGCGACGTGGA
CAAGCTGTTCATCCAGCTGGTGCAGACCTACAACCAGCTGTTCGAGGAAAACCCCATCAACGCCAGCGGC
GTGGACGCCAAGGCCATCCTGTCTGCCAGACTGAGCAAGAGCAGACGGCTGGAAAATCTGATCGCCCAGC
TGCCCGGCGAGAAGAAGAATGGCCTGTTCGGAAACCTGATTGCCCTGAGCCTGGGCCTGACCCCCAACTT
CAAGAGCAACTTCGACCTGGCCGAGGATGCCAAACTGCAGCTGAGCAAGGACACCTACGACGACGACCTG
GACAACCTGCTGGCCCAGATCGGCGACCAGTACGCCGACCTGTTTCTGGCCGCCAAGAACCTGTCCGACG
CCATCCTGCTGAGCGACATCCTGAGAGTGAACACCGAGATCACCAAGGCCCCCCTGAGCGCCTCTATGAT
CAAGAGATACGACGAGCACCACCAGGACCTGACCCTGCTGAAAGCTCTCGTGCGGCAGCAGCTGCCTGAG
AAGTACAAAGAGATTTTCTTCGACCAGAGCAAGAACGGCTACGCCGGCTACATTGACGGCGGAGCCAGCC
AGGAAGAGTTCTACAAGTTCATCAAGCCCATCCTGGAAAAGATGGACGGCACCGAGGAACTGCTCGTGAA
GCTGAACAGAGAGGACCTGCTGCGGAAGCAGCGGACCTTCGACAACGGCAGCATCCCCCACCAGATCCAC
CTGGGAGAGCTGCACGCCATTCTGCGGCGGCAGGAAGATTTTTACCCATTCCTGAAGGACAACCGGGAAA
AGATCGAGAAGATCCTGACCTTCCGCATCCCCTACTACGTGGGCCCTCTGGCCAGGGGAAACAGCAGATT
CGCCTGGATGACCAGAAAGAGCGAGGAAACCATCACCCCCTGGAACTTCGAGGAAGTGGTGGACAAGGGC
GCTTCCGCCCAGAGCTTCATCGAGCGGATGACCAACTTCGATAAGAACCTGCCCAACGAGAAGGTGCTGC
CCAAGCACAGCCTGCTGTACGAGTACTTCACCGTGTATAACGAGCTGACCAAAGTGAAATACGTGACTGA
GGGAATGAGAAAGCCCGCCTTCCTGAGCGGCGAGCAGAAAAAGGCCATCGTGGACCTGCTGTTCAAGACC
AACCGGAAAGTGACCGTGAAGCAGCTGAAAGAGGACTACTTCAAGAAAATCGAGTGCTTCGACTCCGTGG
AAATCTCCGGCGTGGAAGATCGGTTCAACGCCTCCCTGGGCACATACCACGATCTGCTGAAAATTATCAA
GGACAAGGACTTCCTGGACAATGAGGAAAACGAGGACATTCTGGAAGATATCGTGCTGACCCTGACACTG
TTTGAGGACAGAGAGATGATCGAGGAACGGCTGAAAACCTATGCCCACCTGTTCGACGACAAAGTGATGA
AGCAGCTGAAGCGGCGGAGATACACCGGCTGGGGCAGGCTGAGCCGGAAGCTGATCAACGGCATCCGGGA
CAAGCAGTCCGGCAAGACAATCCTGGATTTCCTGAAGTCCGACGGCTTCGCCAACAGAAACTTCATGCAG
CTGATCCACGACGACAGCCTGACCTTTAAAGAGGACATCCAGAAAGCCCAGGTGTCCGGCCAGGGCGATA
GCCTGCACGAGCACATTGCCAATCTGGCCGGCAGCCCCGCCATTAAGAAGGGCATCCTGCAGACAGTGAA
GGTGGTGGACGAGCTCGTGAAAGTGATGGGCCGGCACAAGCCCGAGAACATCGTGATCGAAATGGCCAGA
GAGAACCAGACCACCCAGAAGGGACAGAAGAACAGCCGCGAGAGAATGAAGCGGATCGAAGAGGGCATCA
AAGAGCTGGGCAGCCAGATCCTGAAAGAACACCCCGTGGAAAACACCCAGCTGCAGAACGAGAAGCTGTA
CCTGTACTACCTGCAGAATGGGCGGGATATGTACGTGGACCAGGAACTGGACATCAACCGGCTGTCCGAC
TACGATGTGGACCATATCGTGCCTCAGAGCTTTCTGAAGGACGACTCCATCGACAACAAGGTGCTGACCA
GAAGCGACAAGAACCGGGGCAAGAGCGACAACGTGCCCTCCGAAGAGGTCGTGAAGAAGATGAAGAACTA
CTGGCGGCAGCTGCTGAACGCCAAGCTGATTACCCAGAGAAAGTTCGACAATCTGACCAAGGCCGAGAGA
GGCGGCCTGAGCGAACTGGATAAGGCCGGCTTCATCAAGAGACAGCTGGTGGAAACCCGGCAGATCACAA
AGCACGTGGCACAGATCCTGGACTCCCGGATGAACACTAAGTACGACGAGAATGACAAGCTGATCCGGGA
AGTGAAAGTGATCACCCTGAAGTCCAAGCTGGTGTCCGATTTCCGGAAGGATTTCCAGTTTTACAAAGTG
CGCGAGATCAACAACTACCACCACGCCCACGACGCCTACCTGAACGCCGTCGTGGGAACCGCCCTGATCA
AAAAGTACCCTAAGCTGGAAAGCGAGTTCGTGTACGGCGACTACAAGGTGTACGACGTGCGGAAGATGAT
CGCCAAGAGCGAGCAGGAAATCGGCAAGGCTACCGCCAAGTACTTCTTCTACAGCAACATCATGAACTTT
TTCAAGACCGAGATTACCCTGGCCAACGGCGAGATCCGGAAGCGGCCTCTGATCGAGACAAACGGCGAAA
CCGGGGAGATCGTGTGGGATAAGGGCCGGGATTTTGCCACCGTGCGGAAAGTGCTGAGCATGCCCCAAGT
GAATATCGTGAAAAAGACCGAGGTGCAGACAGGCGGCTTCAGCAAAGAGTCTATCCTGCCCAAGAGGAAC
AGCGATAAGCTGATCGCCAGAAAGAAGGACTGGGACCCTAAGAAGTACGGCGGCTTCGACAGCCCCACCG
TGGCCTATTCTGTGCTGGTGGTGGCCAAAGTGGAAAAGGGCAAGTCCAAGAAACTGAAGAGTGTGAAAGA
GCTGCTGGGGATCACCATCATGGAAAGAAGCAGCTTCGAGAAGAATCCCATCGACTTTCTGGAAGCCAAG
GGCTACAAAGAAGTGAAAAAGGACCTGATCATCAAGCTGCCTAAGTACTCCCTGTTCGAGCTGGAAAACG
GCCGGAAGAGAATGCTGGCCTCTGCCGGCGAACTGCAGAAGGGAAACGAACTGGCCCTGCCCTCCAAATA
TGTGAACTTCCTGTACCTGGCCAGCCACTATGAGAAGCTGAAGGGCTCCCCCGAGGATAATGAGCAGAAA
CAGCTGTTTGTGGAACAGCACAAGCACTACCTGGACGAGATCATCGAGCAGATCAGCGAGTTCTCCAAGA
GAGTGATCCTGGCCGACGCTAATCTGGACAAAGTGCTGTCCGCCTACAACAAGCACCGGGATAAGCCCAT
CAGAGAGCAGGCCGAGAATATCATCCACCTGTTTACCCTGACCAATCTGGGAGCCCCTGCCGCCTTCAAG
TACTTTGACACCACCATCGACCGGAAGAGGTACACCAGCACCAAAGAGGTGCTGGACGCCACCCTGATCC
ACCAGAGCATCACCGGCCTGTACGAGACACGGATCGACCTGTCTCAGCTGGGAGGTGACAGCGGCGGGAG
CGGCGGGAGCGGGGGGAGCACTAATCTGAGCGACATCATTGAGAAGGAGACTGGGAAACAGCTGGTCATT
CAGGAGTCCATCCTGATGCTGCCTGAGGAGGTGGAGGAAGTGATCGGCAACAAGCCAGAGTCTGACATCC
TGGTGCACACCGCCTACGACGAGTCCACAGATGAGAATGTGATGCTGCTGACCTCTGACGCCCCCGAGTA
TAAGCCTTGGGCCCTGGTCATCCAGGATTCTAACGGCGAGAATAAGATCAAGATGCTGAGCGGAGGATCC
GGAGGATCTGGAGGCAGCACCAACCTGTCTGACATCATCGAGAAGGAGACAGGCAAGCAGCTGGTCATCC
AGGAGAGCATCCTGATGCTGCCCGAAGAAGTCGAAGAAGTGATCGGAAACAAGCCTGAGAGCGATATCCT
GGTCCATACCGCCTACGACGAGAGTACCGACGAAAATGTGATGCTGCTGACATCTGACGCCCCAGAGTAT
AAGCCCTGGGCTCTGGTCATCCAGGATTCCAACGGAGAGAACAAAATCAAAATGCTGTCTGGCGGCTCAA
AAAGAACCGCCGACGGCAGCGAATTCGAGCCCAAGAAGAAGAGGAAAGTCTAACCGGTCATCATCACCAT
CACCATTGAGTTTAAACCCGCTGATCAGCCTCGACTGTGCCTTCTAGTTGCCAGCCATCTGTTGTTTGCC
CCTCCCCCGTGCCTTCCTTGACCCTGGAAGGTGCCACTCCCACTGTCCTTTCCTAATAAAATGAGGAAAT
TGCATCGCATTGTCTGAGTAGGTGTCATTCTATTCTGGGGGGTGGGGTGGGGCAGGACAGCAAGGGGGAG
GATTGGGAAGACAATAGCAAGCATGCTGGGGATGCGGTGGGCTCTATGGCTTCTGAGGCGGAAAGAACCA
GCTAGGGCTCGATACCGTCGACCTCTAGCTAGAGCTTGGCGTAATCATGGTCATAGCTGTTTCCTGTGTG
AAATTGTTATCCGCTCACAATTCCACACAACATACGAGCCGGAAGCATAAAGTGTAAAGCCTAGGGTGCC
TAATGAGTGAGCTAACTCACATTAATTGCGTTGCGCTCACTGCCCGCTTTCCAGTCGGGAAACCTGTCGT
GCCAGCTGCATTAATGAATCGGCCAACGCGCGGGGAGAGGCGGTTTGCGTATTGGGCGCACTTCCGCTTC
CTCGCTCACTGACTCGCTGCGCTCGGTCGTTCGGCTGCGGCGAGCGGTATCAGCTCACTCAAAGGCGGTA
ATACGGTTATCCACAGAATCAGGGGATAACGCAGGAAAGAACATGTGAGCAAAAGGCCAGCAAAAGGCCA
GGAACCGTAAAAAGGCCGCGTTGCTGGCGTTTTTCCATAGGCTCCGCCCCCCTGACGAGCATCACAAAAA
TCGACGCTCAAGTCAGAGGTGGCGAAACCCGACAGGACTATAAAGATACCAGGCGTTTCCCCCTGGAAGC
TCCCTCGTGCGCTCTCCTGTTCCGACCCTGCCGCTTACCGGATACCTGTCCGCCTTTCTCCCTTCGGGAA
GCGTGGCGCTTTCTCATAGCTCACGCTGTAGGTATCTCAGTTCGGTGTAGGTCGTTCGCTCCAAGCTGGG
CTGTGTGCACGAACCCCCCGTTCAGCCCGACCGCTGCGCCTTATCCGGTAACTATCGTCTTGAGTCCAAC
CCGGTAAGACACGACTTATCGCCACTGGCAGCAGCCACTGGTAACAGGATTAGCAGAGCGAGGTATGTAG
GCGGTGCTACAGAGTTCTTGAAGTGGTGGCCTAACTACGGCTACACTAGAAGAACAGTATTTGGTATCTG
CGCTCTGCTGAAGCCAGTTACCTTCGGAAAAAGAGTTGGTAGCTCTTGATCCGGCAAACAAACCACCGCT
GGTAGCGGTGGTTTTTTTGTTTGCAAGCAGCAGATTACGCGCAGAAAAAAAGGATCTCAAGAAGATCCTT
TGATCTTTTCTACGGGGTCTGACACTCAGTGGAACGAAAACTCACGTTAAGGGATTTTGGTCATGAGATT
ATCAAAAAGGATCTTCACCTAGATCCTTTTAAATTAAAAATGAAGTTTTAAATCAATCTAAAGTATATAT
GAGTAAACTTGGTCTGACAGTTACCAATGCTTAATCAGTGAGGCACCTATCTCAGCGATCTGTCTATTTC
GTTCATCCATAGTTGCCTGACTCCCCGTCGTGTAGATAACTACGATACGGGAGGGCTTACCATCTGGCCC
CAGTGCTGCAATGATACCGCGGGACCCACGCTCACCGGCTCCAGATTTATCAGCAATAAACCAGCCAGCC
GGAAGGGCCGAGCGCAGAAGTGGTCCTGCAACTTTATCCGCCTCCATCCAGTCTATTAATTGTTGCCGGG
AAGCTAGAGTAAGTAGTTCGCCAGTTAATAGTTTGCGCAACGTTGTTGCCATTGCTACAGGCATCGTGGT
GTCACGCTCGTCGTTTGGTATGGCTTCATTCAGCTCCGGTTCCCAACGATCAAGGCGAGTTACATGATCC
CCCATGTTGTGCAAAAAAGCGGTTAGCTCCTTCGGTCCTCCGATCGTTGTCAGAAGTAAGTTGGCCGCAG
TGTTATCACTCATGGTTATGGCAGCACTGCATAATTCTCTTACTGTCATGCCATCCGTAAGATGCTTTTC
TGTGACTGGTGAGTACTCAACCAAGTCATTCTGAGAATAGTGTATGCGGCGACCGAGTTGCTCTTGCCCG
GCGTCAATACGGGATAATACCGCGCCACATAGCAGAACTTTAAAAGTGCTCATCATTGGAAAACGTTCTT
CGGGGCGAAAACTCTCAAGGATCTTACCGCTGTTGAGATCCAGTTCGATGTAACCCACTCGTGCACCCAA
CTGATCTTCAGCATCTTTTACTTTCACCAGCGTTTCTGGGTGAGCAAAAACAGGAAGGCAAAATGCCGCA
AAAAAGGGAATAAGGGCGACACGGAAATGTTGAATACTCATACTCTTCCTTTTTCAATATTATTGAAGCA
TTTATCAGGGTTATTGTCTCATGAGCGGATACATATTTGAATGTATTTAGAAAAATAAACAAATAGGGGT
TCCGCGCACATTTCCCCGAAAAGTGCCACCTGACGTCAACGGATCGGGAGATCGATCTCCCGATCCCCTA
GGGTCGACTCTCAGTACAATCTGCTCTGATGCCGCATAGTTAAGCCAGTATCTGCTCCCTGCTTGTGTGT
TGGAGGTCGCTGAGTAGTGCGCGAGCAAAATTTAAGCTACAACAAGGCAAGGCTTGACCGACAATTGCAT
GAAGAATCTGCTTAGGGTTAGGCGTTTTGCGCTGCTTCGCGATGTACGGGCCAGATATACGCGTTGACAT
TGATTATTGAC
